Addgene plasmid #144766: TFORF3290
Purpose: Lentiviral vector for overexpressing transcription factor ORFs with unique 24-bp barcodes. Barcodes facilitate identification of transcription factors in pooled screens.
Depositing lab: Feng Zhang. Depositing organization: Broad Institute. Publication: A transcription factor atlas of directed differentiation. Joung J, Ma S, Tay T, Geiger-Schuller KR, Kirchgatterer PC, Verdine VK, Guo B, Arias-Garcia MA, Allen WE, Singh A, Kuksenko O, Abudayyeh OO, Gootenberg JS, Fu Z, Macrae RK, Buenrostro JD, Regev A, Zhang F. Cell. 2023 Jan 5;186(1):209-229.e26. doi: 10.1016/j.cell.2022.11.026. PubMed 36608654.
Backbone
  Vector backbone: pLX_TRC317
  Backbone manufacturer: Broad Institute Genetic Perturbation Platform
  Backbone size w/o insert (bp): 8264
  Vector type: Mammalian Expression, Lentiviral
  Selectable markers: Puromycin
Growth in bacteria
  Bacterial resistance: Ampicillin, 100 μg/mL
  Growth temperature: 37°C
  Growth strain: NEB Stable
  Copy number: High Copy
Gene/Insert
  Gene/Insert name: CTCF
  Species: H. sapiens (human)
  Insert size (bp): 2387
  Entrez Gene: CTCF (a.k.a. CFAP108, FAP108, MRD21)
  Promoter: EF1a
  Tag / fusion protein: V5 (C terminal on insert)
  Cloning method: Gateway Cloning
  Sequencing primers: 5′ GGGTGGAGACTGAAGTTAGGCCAG; 3′ CACATAGCGTAAAAGGAGCAACATAG
Resource information
  A portion of this plasmid was derived from a plasmid made by: Broad Institute Genetic Perturbation Platform
Terms and licenses: Academic/Nonprofit Terms; Industry Terms: Not Available to Industry
Depositor comments: NM_006565.3 Please test multiple small colonies in case of plasmid recombination. To make this collection available in a timely manner, a portion of this collection was not fully sequenced by Addgene. If an Addgene verified full plasmid sequence is not available, please contact us prior to placing an order to request the full sequence.
How to cite: TFORF3290 was a gift from Feng Zhang (Addgene plasmid # 144766 ; http://n2t.net/addgene:144766 ; RRID:Addgene_144766)
