[The description below was written by a language model from this plasmid's Addgene catalogue record and pLannotate feature annotations shown in this document.]
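Description:
TFORF3290 is a lentiviral mammalian expression plasmid built on the pLX_TRC317 backbone from the Broad Institute Genetic Perturbation Platform, carrying the human CTCF open reading frame as one member of a barcoded transcription factor ORF collection. It is maintained in E. coli through a high-copy ColE1/pUC-type origin and an ampicillin resistance gene, and also contains an f1 origin along with residual lac and T7/T3 cloning-vector elements. The depositor notes that the plasmid can recombine, as is common for vectors with repeated LTRs.

The viral portion has a third-generation layout: an RSV promoter drives a truncated HIV-1 5' LTR, followed by the Ψ packaging signal, a gag fragment, the Rev response element and a cPPT/CTS, and it ends in a self-inactivating ΔU3 3' LTR with a downstream SV40 polyadenylation signal. Within this transfer unit, an SV40 promoter expresses puromycin N-acetyltransferase for selecting transduced cells. A separate EF-1α promoter drives CTCF, which was inserted by Gateway cloning and is therefore flanked by attB1 and attB2 sites. The ORF reads through attB2 into a C-terminal V5 epitope tag for detection, and a WPRE downstream enhances transcript expression.

According to the record, each construct in the collection carries a unique 24-bp barcode that identifies the transcription factor in pooled overexpression screens. The barcode is not annotated in the feature table, so its position is not stated. A short U6 promoter fragment is annotated between the V5 tag and the WPRE, but its role is not given. The vector is intended for stable CTCF overexpression, individually or in pooled screens such as directed differentiation studies.
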