Features (pLannotate 1.2.2; 34 found; start..end, strand, type, name):
      5..231     +  promoter       RSV promoter: Rous sarcoma virus enhancer/promoter
    232..412     +  LTR            5' LTR (truncated): truncated 5' long terminal repeat (LTR) from HIV-1
    459..584     +  misc_feature   HIV-1 Ψ: packaging signal of human immunodeficiency virus type 1
    568..931     +  CDS            HIV-1 gag (fragment): gag protein from human immunodeficiency virus 1; gag
   1077..1310    +  misc_feature   RRE: The Rev response element (RRE) of HIV-1 allows for Rev-dependent mRNA export from the nucleus to the cytoplasm.
   1687..1713    +  CDS            Rev (fragment): human immunodeficiency virus 1 (HIV-1) Rev protein; rev; enhances nuclear export of unspliced and incompletely spliced viral mRNAs
   1720..1743    +  promoter       SV40 promoter (fragment): SV40 early promoter
   1744..1815    +  promoter       SV40 promoter (fragment): SV40 enhancer and early promoter
   1839..1974    +  rep_origin     SV40 ori: SV40 origin of replication
   2020..2616    +  CDS            PuroR (fragment): puromycin N-acetyltransferase; pac from Streptomyces; confers resistance to puromycin
   2665..2782    +  misc_feature   cPPT/CTS: central polypurine tract and central termination sequence of HIV-1
   2847..2913    +  CDS            small t antigen (fragment): SV40 (simian virus 40) small t antigen
   2920..4098    +  promoter       EF-1α promoter: strong constitutive promoter for human elongation factor EF-1α
   4119..4136    +  protein_bind   attB1 (fragment): mutant version of attB; core recombination site for the Gateway® BP reaction BP Clonase™
   4142..6322    +  CDS            CTCF: CTCF_HUMAN - Experimental evidence at protein level: Swiss-Prot protein existence level 1. Chromatin binding factor that binds to DNA sequence specific sites. Involved in transcriptional regulation by binding to chromatin insulators and preventing interaction between promoter and nearby enhancers and silencers. Acts as transcriptional repressor binding to promoters of vertebrate MYC gene and BAG1 gene. Also binds to the PLK and PIM1 promoters. Acts as a transcriptional activator of APP. Regulates APOA1/C3/A4/A5 gene cluster and controls MHC class II gene expression. Plays an essential role in
   6325..6348    -  protein_bind   attB2: mutant version of attB; recombination site for the Gateway® BP reaction BP Clonase™
   6356..6397    +  CDS            V5 tag: epitope tag from simian virus 5
   6413..6466    +  promoter       U6 promoter (fragment): RNA polymerase III promoter for human U6 snRNA
   6508..7096    +  misc_feature   WPRE: woodchuck hepatitis virus posttranscriptional regulatory element
   7147..7166    +  misc_feature   cPPT/CTS (fragment): central polypurine tract and central termination sequence of HIV-1
   7168..7401    +  LTR            3' LTR (ΔU3): self-inactivating 3' long terminal repeat (LTR) from HIV-1
   7479..7600    +  polyA_signal   SV40 poly(A) signal: SV40 polyadenylation signal
   7640..7775    +  rep_origin     SV40 ori: SV40 origin of replication
   7796..7814    -  promoter       T7 promoter: promoter for bacteriophage T7 RNA polymerase
   7822..7977    +  CDS            lacZα (fragment): LacZα fragment of β-galactosidase; lacZ fragment
   7982..8410    +  rep_origin     f1 ori (sequence partly withheld): f1 bacteriophage origin of replication; arrow indicates direction of (+) strand synthesis
   8463..8567    +  promoter       AmpR promoter: bla
   8568..9428    +  CDS            AmpR: β-lactamase; bla; confers resistance to ampicillin, carbenicillin, and related antibiotics
   9599..10187   +  rep_origin     ori: high-copy-number ColE1/pMB1/pBR322/pUC origin of replication
  10370..10462   +  CDS            lacI (fragment): lac repressor; lacI; The lac repressor binds to the lac operator to inhibit transcription in E. coli. This inhibition can be relieved by adding lactose or isopropyl-β-D-thiogalactopyranoside (IPTG).
  10475..10496   +  protein_bind   CAP binding site: CAP binding activates transcription in the presence of cAMP. E. coli catabolite activator protein
  10511..10541   +  promoter       lac promoter: promoter for the E. coli lac operon
  10545..10567   +  protein_bind   lac operator (fragment): The lac repressor binds to the lac operator to inhibit transcription in E. coli. This inhibition can be relieved by adding lactose or isopropyl-β-D-thiogalactopyranoside (IPTG). lac repressor encoded by lacI
  10610..10628   +  promoter       T3 promoter: promoter for bacteriophage T3 RNA polymerase
>Addgene plasmid #144766 | TFORF3290 | addgene full sequence | sequence record 404356 | Addgene NGS Result
TTAATGTAGTCTTATGCAATACTCTTGTAGTCTTGCAACATGGTAACGATGAGTTAGCAACATGCCTTAC
AAGGAGAGAAAAAGCACCGTGCATGCCGATTGGTGGAAGTAAGGTGGTACGATCGTGCCTTATTAGGAAG
GCAACAGACGGGTCTGACATGGATTGGACGAACCACTGAATTGCCGCATTGCAGAGATATTGTATTTAAG
TGCCTAGCTCGATACATAAACGGGTCTCTCTGGTTAGACCAGATCTGAGCCTGGGAGCTCTCTGGCTAAC
TAGGGAACCCACTGCTTAAGCCTCAATAAAGCTTGCCTTGAGTGCTTCAAGTAGTGTGTGCCCGTCTGTT
GTGTGACTCTGGTAACTAGAGATCCCTCAGACCCTTTTAGTCAGTGTGGAAAATCTCTAGCAGTGGCGCC
CGAACAGGGACTTGAAAGCGAAAGGGAAACCAGAGGAGCTCTCTCGACGCAGGACTCGGCTTGCTGAAGC
GCGCACGGCAAGAGGCGAGGGGCGGCGACTGGTGAGTACGCCAAAAATTTTGACTAGCGGAGGCTAGAAG
GAGAGAGATGGGTGCGAGAGCGTCAGTATTAAGCGGGGGAGAATTAGATCGCGATGGGAAAAAATTCGGT
TAAGGCCAGGGGGAAAGAAAAAATATAAATTAAAACATATAGTATGGGCAAGCAGGGAGCTAGAACGATT
CGCAGTTAATCCTGGCCTGTTAGAAACATCAGAAGGCTGTAGACAAATACTGGGACAGCTACAACCATCC
CTTCAGACAGGATCAGAAGAACTTAGATCATTATATAATACAGTAGCAACCCTCTATTGTGTGCATCAAA
GGATAGAGATAAAAGACACCAAGGAAGCTTTAGACAAGATAGAGGAAGAGCAAAACAAAAGTAAGACCAC
CGCACAGCAAGCGGCCGCTGATCTTCAGACCTGGAGGAGGAGATATGAGGGACAATTGGAGAAGTGAATT
ATATAAATATAAAGTAGTAAAAATTGAACCATTAGGAGTAGCACCCACCAAGGCAAAGAGAAGAGTGGTG
CAGAGAGAAAAAAGAGCAGTGGGAATAGGAGCTTTGTTCCTTGGGTTCTTGGGAGCAGCAGGAAGCACTA
TGGGCGCAGCGTCAATGACGCTGACGGTACAGGCCAGACAATTATTGTCTGGTATAGTGCAGCAGCAGAA
CAATTTGCTGAGGGCTATTGAGGCGCAACAGCATCTGTTGCAACTCACAGTCTGGGGCATCAAGCAGCTC
CAGGCAAGAATCCTGGCTGTGGAAAGATACCTAAAGGATCAACAGCTCCTGGGGATTTGGGGTTGCTCTG
GAAAACTCATTTGCACCACTGCTGTGCCTTGGAATGCTAGTTGGAGTAATAAATCTCTGGAACAGATTTG
GAATCACACGACCTGGATGGAGTGGGACAGAGAAATTAACAATTACACAAGCTTAATACACTCCTTAATT
GAAGAATCGCAAAACCAGCAAGAAAAGAATGAACAAGAATTATTGGAATTAGATAAATGGGCAAGTTTGT
GGAATTGGTTTAACATAACAAATTGGCTGTGGTATATAAAATTATTCATAATGATAGTAGGAGGCTTGGT
AGGTTTAAGAATAGTTTTTGCTGTACTTTCTATAGTGAATAGAGTTAGGCAGGGATATTCACCATTATCG
TTTCAGACCCACCTCCCAACCCCGAGGGGACCCATGCATTGCATCTCAATTAGTCAGCAACCAGGTGTGG
AAAGTCCCCAGGCTCCCCAGCAGGCAGAAGTATGCAAAGCATGCGTCTCAATTAGTCAGCAACCATAGTC
CCGCCCCTAACTCCGCCCATCCCGCCCCTAACTCCGCCCAGTTCCGCCCATTCTCCGCCCCATGGCTGAC
TAATTTTTTTTATTTATGCAGAGGCCGAGGCCGCCTCGGCCTCTGAGCTATTCCAGAAGTAGTGAGGAGG
CTTTTTTGGAGGCCTAGGCTTTTGCAAAAAGCTTTCTAGAGGTACCACCGGAGCTTACCATGACCGAGTA
CAAGCCCACGGTGCGCCTCGCCACCCGCGACGACGTCCCCAGGGCCGTACGCACCCTCGCCGCCGCGTTC
GCCGACTACCCCGCCACGCGCCACACCGTCGATCCGGACCGCCACATCGAGCGGGTCACCGAGCTGCAAG
AACTCTTCCTCACGCGCGTCGGGCTCGACATCGGCAAGGTGTGGGTCGCGGACGACGGCGCCGCCGTGGC
GGTCTGGACCACGCCGGAGAGCGTCGAAGCGGGGGCGGTGTTCGCCGAGATCGGCCCGCGCATGGCCGAG
TTGAGCGGTTCCCGGCTGGCCGCGCAGCAACAGATGGAAGGCCTCCTGGCGCCGCACCGGCCCAAGGAGC
CCGCGTGGTTCCTGGCCACCGTCGGCGTCTCGCCCGACCACCAGGGCAAGGGTCTGGGCAGCGCCGTCGT
GCTCCCCGGAGTGGAGGCGGCCGAGCGCGCCGGGGTGCCCGCCTTCCTGGAGACCTCCGCGCCCCGCAAC
CTCCCCTTCTACGAGCGGCTCGGCTTCACCGTCACCGCCGACGTCGAGGTGCCCGAAGGACCGCGCACCT
GGTGCATGACCCGCAAGCCCGGTGCCAGTTAACGAATTCTAGATCTTGAGACAAATGGCAGTATTCATCC
ACAATTTTAAAAGAAAAGGGGGGATTGGGGGGTACAGTGCAGGGGAAAGAATAGTAGACATAATAGCAAC
AGACATACAAACTAAAGAATTACAAAAACAAATTACAAAAATTCAAAATTTTCGGGTTTATTACAGGGAC
AGCAGAGATCCACTTTGGCGCCGGCTCGAGGCCTGCAGGTGCAAAGATGGATAAAGTTTTAAACAGAGAG
GAATCTTTGCAGCTAATGGACCTTCTAGGTCTTGAAAGGAGTGGGAATTGGCTCCGGTGCCCGTCAGTGG
GCAGAGCGCACATCGCCCACAGTCCCCGAGAAGTTGGGGGGAGGGGTCGGCAATTGAACCGGTGCCTAGA
GAAGGTGGCGCGGGGTAAACTGGGAAAGTGATGTCGTGTACTGGCTCCGCCTTTTTCCCGAGGGTGGGGG
AGAACCGTATATAAGTGCAGTAGTCGCCGTGAACGTTCTTTTTCGCAACGGGTTTGCCGCCAGAACACAG
GTAAGTGCCGTGTGTGGTTCCCGCGGGCCTGGCCTCTTTACGGGTTATGGCCCTTGCGTGCCTTGAATTA
CTTCCACCTGGCTGCAGTACGTGATTCTTGATCCCGAGCTTCGGGTTGGAAGTGGGTGGGAGAGTTCGAG
GCCTTGCGCTTAAGGAGCCCCTTCGCCTCGTGCTTGAGTTGAGGCCTGGCCTGGGCGCTGGGGCCGCCGC
GTGCGAATCTGGTGGCACCTTCGCGCCTGTCTCGCTGCTTTCGATAAGTCTCTAGCCATTTAAAATTTTT
GATGACCTGCTGCGACGCTTTTTTTCTGGCAAGATAGTCTTGTAAATGCGGGCCAAGATCTGCACACTGG
TATTTCGGTTTTTGGGGCCGCGGGCGGCGACGGGGCCCGTGCGTCCCAGCGCACATGTTCGGCGAGGCGG
GGCCTGCGAGCGCGGCCACCGAGAATCGGACGGGGGTAGTCTCAAGCTGGCCGGCCTGCTCTGGTGCCTG
GCCTCGCGCCGCCGTGTATCGCCCCGCCCTGGGCGGCAAGGCTGGCCCGGTCGGCACCAGTTGCGTGAGC
GGAAAGATGGCCGCTTCCCGGCCCTGCTGCAGGGAGCTCAAAATGGAGGACGCGGCGCTCGGGAGAGCGG
GCGGGTGAGTCACCCACACAAAGGAAAAGGGCCTTTCCGTCCTCAGCCGTCGCTTCATGTGACTCCACGG
AGTACCGGGCGCCGTCCAGGCACCTCGATTAGTTCTCGAGCTTTTGGAGTACGTCGTCTTTAGGTTGGGG
GGAGGGGTTTTATGCGATGGAGTTTCCCCACACTGAGTGGGTGGAGACTGAAGTTAGGCCAGCTTGGCAC
TTGATGTAATTCTCCTTGGAATTTGCCCTTTTTGAGTTTGGATCTTGGTTCATTCTCAAGCCTCAGACAG
TGGTTCAAAGTTTTTTTCTTCCATTTCAGGTGTCGTGAGGCTAGCATCGATTGATCAACAAGTTTGTACA
AAAAAGTTGGCATGGAAGGTGATGCAGTCGAAGCCATTGTGGAGGAGTCCGAAACTTTTATTAAAGGAAA
GGAGAGAAAGACTTACCAGAGACGCCGGGAAGGGGGCCAGGAAGAAGATGCCTGCCACTTACCCCAGAAC
CAGACGGATGGGGGTGAGGTGGTCCAGGATGTCAACAGCAGTGTACAGATGGTGATGATGGAACAGCTGG
ACCCCACCCTTCTTCAGATGAAGACTGAAGTAATGGAGGGCACAGTGGCTCCAGAAGCAGAGGCTGCTGT
GGACGATACCCAGATTATAACTTTACAGGTTGTAAATATGGAGGAACAGCCCATAAACATAGGAGAACTT
CAGCTTGTTCAAGTACCTGTTCCTGTGACTGTACCTGTTGCTACCACTTCAGTAGAAGAACTTCAGGGGG
CTTATGAAAATGAAGTGTCTAAAGAGGGCCTTGCGGAAAGTGAACCCATGATATGCCACACCCTACCTTT
GCCTGAAGGGTTTCAGGTGGTTAAAGTGGGGGCCAATGGAGAGGTGGAGACACTAGAACAAGGGGAACTT
CCACCCCAGGAAGATCCTAGTTGGCAAAAAGACCCAGACTATCAGCCACCAGCCAAAAAAACAAAGAAAA
CCAAAAAGAGCAAACTGCGTTATACAGAGGAGGGCAAAGATGTAGATGTGTCTGTCTACGATTTTGAGGA
AGAACAGCAGGAGGGTCTGCTATCAGAGGTTAATGCAGAGAAAGTGGTTGGTAATATGAAGCCTCCAAAG
CCAACAAAAATTAAAAAGAAAGGTGTAAAGAAGACATTCCAGTGTGAGCTTTGCAGTTACACGTGTCCAC
GGCGTTCAAATTTGGATCGTCACATGAAAAGCCACACTGATGAGAGACCACACAAGTGCCATCTCTGTGG
CAGGGCATTCAGAACAGTCACCCTCCTGAGGAATCACCTTAACACACACACAGGTACTCGTCCTCACAAG
TGCCCAGACTGCGACATGGCCTTTGTGACCAGTGGAGAATTGGTTCGGCATCGTCGTTACAAACACACCC
ACGAGAAGCCATTCAAGTGTTCCATGTGCGATTACGCCAGTGTAGAAGTCAGCAAATTAAAACGTCACAT
TCGCTCTCATACTGGAGAGCGTCCGTTTCAGTGCAGTTTGTGCAGTTATGCCAGCAGGGACACATACAAG
CTGAAAAGGCACATGAGAACCCATTCAGGGGAAAAGCCTTATGAATGTTATATTTGTCATGCTCGGTTTA
CCCAAAGTGGTACCATGAAGATGCACATTTTACAGAAGCACACAGAAAATGTGGCCAAATTTCACTGTCC
CCACTGTGACACAGTCATAGCCCGAAAAAGTGATTTGGGTGTCCACTTGCGAAAGCAGCATTCCTATATT
GAGCAAGGCAAGAAATGCCGTTACTGTGATGCTGTGTTTCATGAGCGCTATGCCCTCATCCAGCATCAGA
AGTCACACAAGAATGAGAAGCGCTTTAAGTGTGACCAGTGTGATTACGCTTGTAGACAGGAGAGGCACAT
GATCATGCACAAGCGCACCCACACCGGGGAGAAGCCTTACGCCTGCAGCCACTGCGATAAGACCTTCCGC
CAGAAGCAGCTTCTCGACATGCACTTCAAGCGCTATCACGACCCCAACTTCGTCCCTGCGGCTTTTGTCT
GTTCTAAGTGTGGGAAAACATTTACACGTCGGAATACCATGGCAAGACATGCTGATAATTGTGCTGGCCC
AGATGGCGTAGAGGGGGAAAATGGAGGAGAAACGAAGAAGAGTAAACGTGGAAGAAAAAGAAAGATGCGC
TCTAAGAAAGAAGATTCCTCTGACAGTGAAAATGCTGAACCAGATCTGGACGACAATGAGGATGAGGAGG
AGCCTGCCGTAGAAATTGAACCTGAGCCAGAGCCTCAGCCTGTGACCCCAGCCCCACCACCCGCCAAGAA
GCGGAGAGGACGACCCCCTGGCAGAACCAACCAGCCCAAACAGAACCAGCCAACAGCTATCATTCAGGTT
GAAGACCAGAATACAGGTGCAATTGAGAACATTATAGTTGAAGTAAAAAAAGAGCCAGATGCTGAGCCCG
CAGAGGGAGAGGAAGAGGAGGCCCAGCCAGCTGCCACAGATGCCCCCAACGGAGACCTCACGCCCGAGAT
GATCCTCAGCATGATGGACCGGTGCCCAACTTTCTTGTACAAAGTGGTTGATATCGGTAAGCCTATCCCT
AACCCTCTCCTCGGTCTCGATTCTACGTAGTAATGAACTAGTCCGTAACTTGAAAGTATTTCGATTTCTT
GGCTTTATATATCTTGTGGAAAGGACGAACCACACCGTTTGGGACACATCTCACGCGTTAAGTCGACAAT
CAACCTCTGGATTACAAAATTTGTGAAAGATTGACTGGTATTCTTAACTATGTTGCTCCTTTTACGCTAT
GTGGATACGCTGCTTTAATGCCTTTGTATCATGCTATTGCTTCCCGTATGGCTTTCATTTTCTCCTCCTT
GTATAAATCCTGGTTGCTGTCTCTTTATGAGGAGTTGTGGCCCGTTGTCAGGCAACGTGGCGTGGTGTGC
ACTGTGTTTGCTGACGCAACCCCCACTGGTTGGGGCATTGCCACCACCTGTCAGCTCCTTTCCGGGACTT
TCGCTTTCCCCCTCCCTATTGCCACGGCGGAACTCATCGCCGCCTGCCTTGCCCGCTGCTGGACAGGGGC
TCGGCTGTTGGGCACTGACAATTCCGTGGTGTTGTCGGGGAAATCATCGTCCTTTCCTTGGCTGCTCGCC
TGTGTTGCCACCTGGATTCTGCGCGGGACGTCCTTCTGCTACGTCCCTTCGGCCCTCAATCCAGCGGACC
TTCCTTCCCGCGGCCTGCTGCCGGCTCTGCGGCCTCTTCCGCGTCTTCGCCTTCGCCCTCAGACGAGTCG
GATCTCCCTTTGGGCCGCCTCCCCGCGTCGACTTTAAGACCAATGACTTACAAGGCAGCTGTAGATCTTA
GCCACTTTTTAAAAGAAAAGGGGGGACTGGAAGGGCTAATTCACTCCCAACGAAGACAAGATCTGCTTTT
TGCTTGTACTGGGTCTCTCTGGTTAGACCAGATCTGAGCCTGGGAGCTCTCTGGCTAACTAGGGAACCCA
CTGCTTAAGCCTCAATAAAGCTTGCCTTGAGTGCTTCAAGTAGTGTGTGCCCGTCTGTTGTGTGACTCTG
GTAACTAGAGATCCCTCAGACCCTTTTAGTCAGTGTGGAAAATCTCTAGCAGTACGTATAGTAGTTCATG
TCATCTTATTATTCAGTATTTATAACTTGCAAAGAAATGAATATCAGAGAGTGAGAGGAACTTGTTTATT
GCAGCTTATAATGGTTACAAATAAAGCAATAGCATCACAAATTTCACAAATAAAGCATTTTTTTCACTGC
ATTCTAGTTGTGGTTTGTCCAAACTCATCAATGTATCTTATCATGTCTGGCTCTAGCTATCCCGCCCCTA
ACTCCGCCCATCCCGCCCCTAACTCCGCCCAGTTCCGCCCATTCTCCGCCCCATGGCTGACTAATTTTTT
TTATTTATGCAGAGGCCGAGGCCGCCTCGGCCTCTGAGCTATTCCAGAAGTAGTGAGGAGGCTTTTTTGG
AGGCCTAGGGACGTACCCAATTCGCCCTATAGTGAGTCGTATTACGCGCGCTCACTGGCCGTCGTTTTAC
AACGTCGTGACTGGGAAAACCCTGGCGTTACCCAACTTAATCGCCTTGCAGCACATCCCCCTTTCGCCAG
CTGGCGTAATAGCGAAGAGGCCCGCACCGATCGCCCTTCCCAACAGTTGCGCAGCCTGAATGGCGAATGG
G
[124 nt withheld, positions 7982-8105]
C
[91 nt withheld, positions 8107-8197]
A
[49 nt withheld, positions 8199-8247]
CCTTTGACGTTGGAGTCCACGTTCTTT
[37 nt withheld, positions 8275-8311]
ACCCTATCTCGGTCTATTCTTTTGATTTATAAGGGATTTTGCCGATTTCGGCCTATTGGTTAAAAAATGA
GCTGATTTAACAAAAATTTAACGCGAATTTTAACAAAATATTAACGCTTACAATTTAGGTGGCACTTTTC
GGGGAAATGTGCGCGGAACCCCTATTTGTTTATTTTTCTAAATACATTCAAATATGTATCCGCTCATGAG
ACAATAACCCTGATAAATGCTTCAATAATATTGAAAAAGGAAGAGTATGAGTATTCAACATTTCCGTGTC
GCCCTTATTCCCTTTTTTGCGGCATTTTGCCTTCCTGTTTTTGCTCACCCAGAAACGCTGGTGAAAGTAA
AAGATGCTGAAGATCAGTTGGGTGCACGAGTGGGTTACATCGAACTGGATCTCAACAGCGGTAAGATCCT
TGAGAGTTTTCGCCCCGAAGAACGTTTTCCAATGATGAGCACTTTTAAAGTTCTGCTATGTGGCGCGGTA
TTATCCCGTATTGACGCCGGGCAAGAGCAACTCGGTCGCCGCATACACTATTCTCAGAATGACTTGGTTG
AGTACTCACCAGTCACAGAAAAGCATCTTACGGATGGCATGACAGTAAGAGAATTATGCAGTGCTGCCAT
AACCATGAGTGATAACACTGCGGCCAACTTACTTCTGACAACGATCGGAGGACCGAAGGAGCTAACCGCT
TTTTTGCACAACATGGGGGATCATGTAACTCGCCTTGATCGTTGGGAACCGGAGCTGAATGAAGCCATAC
CAAACGACGAGCGTGACACCACGATGCCTGTAGCAATGGCAACAACGTTGCGCAAACTATTAACTGGCGA
ACTACTTACTCTAGCTTCCCGGCAACAATTAATAGACTGGATGGAGGCGGATAAAGTTGCAGGACCACTT
CTGCGCTCGGCCCTTCCGGCTGGCTGGTTTATTGCTGATAAATCTGGAGCCGGTGAGCGTGGGTCTCGCG
GTATCATTGCAGCACTGGGGCCAGATGGTAAGCCCTCCCGTATCGTAGTTATCTACACGACGGGGAGTCA
GGCAACTATGGATGAACGAAATAGACAGATCGCTGAGATAGGTGCCTCACTGATTAAGCATTGGTAACTG
TCAGACCAAGTTTACTCATATATACTTTAGATTGATTTAAAACTTCATTTTTAATTTAAAAGGATCTAGG
TGAAGATCCTTTTTGATAATCTCATGACCAAAATCCCTTAACGTGAGTTTTCGTTCCACTGAGCGTCAGA
CCCCGTAGAAAAGATCAAAGGATCTTCTTGAGATCCTTTTTTTCTGCGCGTAATCTGCTGCTTGCAAACA
AAAAAACCACCGCTACCAGCGGTGGTTTGTTTGCCGGATCAAGAGCTACCAACTCTTTTTCCGAAGGTAA
CTGGCTTCAGCAGAGCGCAGATACCAAATACTGTTCTTCTAGTGTAGCCGTAGTTAGGCCACCACTTCAA
GAACTCTGTAGCACCGCCTACATACCTCGCTCTGCTAATCCTGTTACCAGTGGCTGCTGCCAGTGGCGAT
AAGTCGTGTCTTACCGGGTTGGACTCAAGACGATAGTTACCGGATAAGGCGCAGCGGTCGGGCTGAACGG
GGGGTTCGTGCACACAGCCCAGCTTGGAGCGAACGACCTACACCGAACTGAGATACCTACAGCGTGAGCT
ATGAGAAAGCGCCACGCTTCCCGAAGGGAGAAAGGCGGACAGGTATCCGGTAAGCGGCAGGGTCGGAACA
GGAGAGCGCACGAGGGAGCTTCCAGGGGGAAACGCCTGGTATCTTTATAGTCCTGTCGGGTTTCGCCACC
TCTGACTTGAGCGTCGATTTTTGTGATGCTCGTCAGGGGGGCGGAGCCTATGGAAAAACGCCAGCAACGC
GGCCTTTTTACGGTTCCTGGCCTTTTGCTGGCCTTTTGCTCACATGTTCTTTCCTGCGTTATCCCCTGAT
TCTGTGGATAACCGTATTACCGCCTTTGAGTGAGCTGATACCGCTCGCCGCAGCCGAACGACCGAGCGCA
GCGAGTCAGTGAGCGAGGAAGCGGAAGAGCGCCCAATACGCAAACCGCCTCTCCCCGCGCGTTGGCCGAT
TCATTAATGCAGCTGGCACGACAGGTTTCCCGACTGGAAAGCGGGCAGTGAGCGCAACGCAATTAATGTG
AGTTAGCTCACTCATTAGGCACCCCAGGCTTTACACTTTATGCTTCCGGCTCGTATGTTGTGTGGAATTG
TGAGCGGATAACAATTTCACACAGGAAACAGCTATGACCATGATTACGCCAAGCGCGCAATTAACCCTCA
CTAAAGGGAACAAAAGCTGGAGCTGCAAGC
