>Addgene plasmid #144766 | TFORF3290 | depositor partial sequence | sequence record 286413 | Insert
ATCGATTGATCAACAAGTTTGTACAAAAAAGTTGGCATGGAAGGTGATGCAGTCGAAGCCATTGTGGAGG
AGTCCGAAACTTTTATTAAAGGAAAGGAGAGAAAGACTTACCAGAGACGCCGGGAAGGGGGCCAGGAAGA
AGATGCCTGCCACTTACCCCAGAACCAGACGGATGGGGGTGAGGTGGTCCAGGATGTCAACAGCAGTGTA
CAGATGGTGATGATGGAACAGCTGGACCCCACCCTTCTTCAGATGAAGACTGAAGTAATGGAGGGCACAG
TGGCTCCAGAAGCAGAGGCTGCTGTGGACGATACCCAGATTATAACTTTACAGGTTGTAAATATGGAGGA
ACAGCCCATAAACATAGGAGAACTTCAGCTTGTTCAAGTACCTGTTCCTGTGACTGTACCTGTTGCTACC
ACTTCAGTAGAAGAACTTCAGGGGGCTTATGAAAATGAAGTGTCTAAAGAGGGCCTTGCGGAAAGTGAAC
CCATGATATGCCACACCCTACCTTTGCCTGAAGGGTTTCAGGTGGTTAAAGTGGGGGCCAATGGAGAGGT
GGAGACACTAGAACAAGGGGAACTTCCACCCCAGGAAGATCCTAGTTGGCAAAAAGACCCAGACTATCAG
CCACCAGCCAAAAAAACAAAGAAAACCAAAAAGAGCAAACTGCGTTATACAGAGGAGGGCAAAGATGTAG
ATGTGTCTGTCTACGATTTTGAGGAAGAACAGCAGGAGGGTCTGCTATCAGAGGTTAATGCAGAGAAAGT
GGTTGGTAATATGAAGCCTCCAAAGCCAACAAAAATTAAAAAGAAAGGTGTAAAGAAGACATTCCAGTGT
GAGCTTTGCAGTTACACGTGTCCACGGCGTTCAAATTTGGATCGTCACATGAAAAGCCACACTGATGAGA
GACCACACAAGTGCCATCTCTGTGGCAGGGCATTCAGAACAGTCACCCTCCTGAGGAATCACCTTAACAC
ACACACAGGTACTCGTCCTCACAAGTGCCCAGACTGCGACATGGCCTTTGTGACCAGTGGAGAATTGGTT
CGGCATCGTCGTTACAAACACACCCACGAGAAGCCATTCAAGTGTTCCATGTGCGATTACGCCAGTGTAG
AAGTCAGCAAATTAAAACGTCACATTCGCTCTCATACTGGAGAGCGTCCGTTTCAGTGCAGTTTGTGCAG
TTATGCCAGCAGGGACACATACAAGCTGAAAAGGCACATGAGAACCCATTCAGGGGAAAAGCCTTATGAA
TGTTATATTTGTCATGCTCGGTTTACCCAAAGTGGTACCATGAAGATGCACATTTTACAGAAGCACACAG
AAAATGTGGCCAAATTTCACTGTCCCCACTGTGACACAGTCATAGCCCGAAAAAGTGATTTGGGTGTCCA
CTTGCGAAAGCAGCATTCCTATATTGAGCAAGGCAAGAAATGCCGTTACTGTGATGCTGTGTTTCATGAG
CGCTATGCCCTCATCCAGCATCAGAAGTCACACAAGAATGAGAAGCGCTTTAAGTGTGACCAGTGTGATT
ACGCTTGTAGACAGGAGAGGCACATGATCATGCACAAGCGCACCCACACCGGGGAGAAGCCTTACGCCTG
CAGCCACTGCGATAAGACCTTCCGCCAGAAGCAGCTTCTCGACATGCACTTCAAGCGCTATCACGACCCC
AACTTCGTCCCTGCGGCTTTTGTCTGTTCTAAGTGTGGGAAAACATTTACACGTCGGAATACCATGGCAA
GACATGCTGATAATTGTGCTGGCCCAGATGGCGTAGAGGGGGAAAATGGAGGAGAAACGAAGAAGAGTAA
ACGTGGAAGAAAAAGAAAGATGCGCTCTAAGAAAGAAGATTCCTCTGACAGTGAAAATGCTGAACCAGAT
CTGGACGACAATGAGGATGAGGAGGAGCCTGCCGTAGAAATTGAACCTGAGCCAGAGCCTCAGCCTGTGA
CCCCAGCCCCACCACCCGCCAAGAAGCGGAGAGGACGACCCCCTGGCAGAACCAACCAGCCCAAACAGAA
CCAGCCAACAGCTATCATTCAGGTTGAAGACCAGAATACAGGTGCAATTGAGAACATTATAGTTGAAGTA
AAAAAAGAGCCAGATGCTGAGCCCGCAGAGGGAGAGGAAGAGGAGGCCCAGCCAGCTGCCACAGATGCCC
CCAACGGAGACCTCACGCCCGAGATGATCCTCAGCATGATGGACCGGTGCCCAACTTTCTTGTACAAAGT
GGTTGATATCGGTAAGCCTATCCCTAACCCTCTCCTCGGTCTCGATTCTACGTAGTAATGAACTAGTCCG
TAACTTGAAAGTATTTCGATTTCTTGGCTTTATATATCTTGTGGAAAGGACGAACCACACCGTTTGGGAC
ACATCTC
