>Addgene plasmid #144766 | TFORF3290 | depositor partial sequence | sequence record 286414 | Barcode
ACCACACCGTTTGGGACACATCTC
